Addgene plasmid #213771: pLV-HKGT3_mCherry2-NLS-PEST_Puro
Purpose: Fluorescent reporter designed on shortlist of Housekeeping-like signature and transcription factor genes from Tabula Sapiens and Tabula Muris databases.
Depositing lab: Gaetano Gargiulo. Depositing organization: Max-Delbrueck-Centrum fuer Molekulare Medizin (MDC). Publication: Logical design of synthetic cis-regulatory DNA for genetic tracing of cell identities and state changes. Company C, Schmitt MJ, Dramaretska Y, Serresi M, Kertalli S, Jiang B, Yin JA, Aguzzi A, Barozzi I, Gargiulo G. Nat Commun. 2024 Feb 5;15(1):897. doi: 10.1038/s41467-024-45069-6. PubMed 38316783.
Backbone
  Vector backbone: Lentiviral Gene Expression Vector
  Backbone manufacturer: VectorBuilder Inc.
  Backbone size w/o insert (bp): 8249
  Vector type: Lentiviral, Synthetic Biology
  Selectable markers: Puromycin
Growth in bacteria
  Bacterial resistance: Ampicillin, 100 μg/mL
  Growth temperature: 37°C
  Growth strain: NEB Stable
  Copy number: High Copy
Gene/Insert
  Gene/Insert name: HKGT3_mCherry2-NLS-PEST
  Species: H. sapiens (human)
  Insert size (bp): 462
  Cloning method: Unknown
Terms and licenses: Academic/Nonprofit Terms; Industry Terms: Not Available to Industry
How to cite: pLV-HKGT3_mCherry2-NLS-PEST_Puro was a gift from Gaetano Gargiulo (Addgene plasmid # 213771 ; http://n2t.net/addgene:213771 ; RRID:Addgene_213771)
