[The description below was written by a language model from this plasmid's Addgene catalogue record and pLannotate feature annotations shown in this document.]
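Description:
pLV-HKGT3_mCherry2-NLS-PEST_Puro is a third-generation, self-inactivating HIV-1-based lentiviral reporter built on a commercial Gateway-assembled lentiviral expression backbone. The full sequence is about 8.7 kb. It is propagated in E. coli as a high-copy plasmid through a ColE1/pUC-type origin with ampicillin resistance (AmpR), and the backbone also carries an f1 origin, an SV40 origin and residual lac/T7/T3 cloning elements. For virus production, an RSV promoter fused to a truncated 5' LTR drives transcription of the viral genome. That genome contains the Ψ packaging signal with a gag fragment, the RRE for Rev-dependent nuclear export, the cPPT/CTS, and a ΔU3 3' LTR followed by an SV40 poly(A) signal.

The payload sits between Gateway attB sites. The roughly 460 bp interval between attB4 and attB1 is unannotated in the feature table but matches the recorded 462 bp insert size, so it is presumably where HKGT3 lies. The record describes HKGT3 as a synthetic cis-regulatory element designed from a shortlist of housekeeping-like signature and transcription factor genes drawn from the Tabula Sapiens and Tabula Muris atlases. Its position suggests that it drives the downstream reporter, mCherry2 fused to three copies of the SV40 NLS. The reporter ends in a segment annotated as a d2EYFP fragment, which corresponds to the mouse ornithine decarboxylase PEST degron. The result is a nuclear, short-lived red signal that should follow current promoter activity rather than accumulated protein. A WPRE follows the reporter to enhance transcript expression. A separate mouse PGK promoter drives puromycin N-acetyltransferase, allowing selection of transduced mammalian cells independently of reporter activity.

The construct belongs to a set of synthetic reporters for genetic tracing of cell identities and state changes. Its housekeeping-like design suggests use as a broadly active reference reporter, although the record does not state this explicitly.
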