Features (pLannotate 1.2.2; 33 found; start..end, strand, type, name):
      3..229     +  promoter       RSV promoter: Rous sarcoma virus enhancer/promoter
    230..410     +  LTR            5' LTR (truncated): truncated 5' long terminal repeat (LTR) from HIV-1
    457..582     +  misc_feature   HIV-1 Ψ: packaging signal of human immunodeficiency virus type 1
    566..929     +  CDS            HIV-1 gag (fragment): gag protein from human immunodeficiency virus 1; gag
   1075..1308    +  misc_feature   RRE: The Rev response element (RRE) of HIV-1 allows for Rev-dependent mRNA export from the nucleus to the cytoplasm.
   1685..1785    +  CDS            Rev (fragment): human immunodeficiency virus 1 (HIV-1) Rev protein; rev; enhances nuclear export of unspliced and incompletely spliced viral mRNAs
   1803..1920    +  misc_feature   cPPT/CTS: central polypurine tract and central termination sequence of HIV-1
   1938..1958    +  protein_bind   attB4: mutant version of attB; core recombination site for the Gateway® BP reaction BP Clonase™
   2421..2441    +  protein_bind   attB1: mutant version of attB; core recombination site for the Gateway® BP reaction BP Clonase™
   2451..3158    +  CDS            mCherry2: mCherry2 is a basic (constitutively fluorescent) red fluorescent protein published in 2017, derived from Discosoma sp.. It has very low acid sensitivity.
   3177..3197    +  CDS            SV40 NLS: nuclear localization signal of SV40 (simian virus 40) large T antigen
   3201..3221    +  CDS            SV40 NLS: nuclear localization signal of SV40 (simian virus 40) large T antigen
   3225..3245    +  CDS            SV40 NLS: nuclear localization signal of SV40 (simian virus 40) large T antigen
   3260..3383    +  CDS            d2EYFP (fragment): EYFP destabilized by residues 422-461 of mouse ornithine decarboxylase, giving an in vivo half-life of ~2 hours mammalian codon-optimized
   3384..3408    -  protein_bind   attB2: mutant version of attB; recombination site for the Gateway® BP reaction BP Clonase™
   3426..4014    +  misc_feature   WPRE: woodchuck hepatitis virus posttranscriptional regulatory element
   4045..4544    +  promoter       PGK promoter: mouse phosphoglycerate kinase 1 promoter
   4561..5160    +  CDS            PuroR: puromycin N-acetyltransferase; pac from Streptomyces alboniger; confers resistance to puromycin
   5150..5230    +  CDS            nef (fragment): NEF_HV1Z2 - Experimental evidence at protein level: Swiss-Prot protein existence level 1. Extracellular Nef protein targets CD4(+) T-lymphocytes for apoptosis by interacting with CXCR4 surface receptors. From Human immunodeficiency virus type 1 group M subtype D (isolate Z2/CDC-Z34) (HIV-1).
   5232..5465    +  LTR            3' LTR (ΔU3): self-inactivating 3' long terminal repeat (LTR) from HIV-1
   5537..5658    +  polyA_signal   SV40 poly(A) signal: SV40 polyadenylation signal
   5698..5833    +  rep_origin     SV40 ori: SV40 origin of replication
   5854..5872    -  promoter       T7 promoter: promoter for bacteriophage T7 RNA polymerase
   5880..6035    +  CDS            lacZα (fragment): LacZα fragment of β-galactosidase; lacZ fragment
   6040..6468    +  rep_origin     f1 ori (sequence partly withheld): f1 bacteriophage origin of replication; arrow indicates direction of (+) strand synthesis
   6521..6625    +  promoter       AmpR promoter: bla
   6626..7486    +  CDS            AmpR: β-lactamase; bla; confers resistance to ampicillin, carbenicillin, and related antibiotics
   7657..8245    +  rep_origin     ori: high-copy-number ColE1/pMB1/pBR322/pUC origin of replication
   8428..8520    +  CDS            lacI (fragment): lac repressor; lacI; The lac repressor binds to the lac operator to inhibit transcription in E. coli. This inhibition can be relieved by adding lactose or isopropyl-β-D-thiogalactopyranoside (IPTG).
   8533..8554    +  protein_bind   CAP binding site: CAP binding activates transcription in the presence of cAMP. E. coli catabolite activator protein
   8569..8599    +  promoter       lac promoter: promoter for the E. coli lac operon
   8607..8623    +  protein_bind   lac operator: The lac repressor binds to the lac operator to inhibit transcription in E. coli. This inhibition can be relieved by adding lactose or isopropyl-β-D-thiogalactopyranoside (IPTG). lac repressor encoded by lacI
   8668..8686    +  promoter       T3 promoter: promoter for bacteriophage T3 RNA polymerase
>Addgene plasmid #213771 | pLV-HKGT3_mCherry2-NLS-PEST_Puro | addgene full sequence | sequence record 426472 | Addgene NGS Result
AATGTAGTCTTATGCAATACTCTTGTAGTCTTGCAACATGGTAACGATGAGTTAGCAACATGCCTTACAA
GGAGAGAAAAAGCACCGTGCATGCCGATTGGTGGAAGTAAGGTGGTACGATCGTGCCTTATTAGGAAGGC
AACAGACGGGTCTGACATGGATTGGACGAACCACTGAATTGCCGCATTGCAGAGATATTGTATTTAAGTG
CCTAGCTCGATACATAAACGGGTCTCTCTGGTTAGACCAGATCTGAGCCTGGGAGCTCTCTGGCTAACTA
GGGAACCCACTGCTTAAGCCTCAATAAAGCTTGCCTTGAGTGCTTCAAGTAGTGTGTGCCCGTCTGTTGT
GTGACTCTGGTAACTAGAGATCCCTCAGACCCTTTTAGTCAGTGTGGAAAATCTCTAGCAGTGGCGCCCG
AACAGGGACTTGAAAGCGAAAGGGAAACCAGAGGAGCTCTCTCGACGCAGGACTCGGCTTGCTGAAGCGC
GCACGGCAAGAGGCGAGGGGCGGCGACTGGTGAGTACGCCAAAAATTTTGACTAGCGGAGGCTAGAAGGA
GAGAGATGGGTGCGAGAGCGTCAGTATTAAGCGGGGGAGAATTAGATCGCGATGGGAAAAAATTCGGTTA
AGGCCAGGGGGAAAGAAAAAATATAAATTAAAACATATAGTATGGGCAAGCAGGGAGCTAGAACGATTCG
CAGTTAATCCTGGCCTGTTAGAAACATCAGAAGGCTGTAGACAAATACTGGGACAGCTACAACCATCCCT
TCAGACAGGATCAGAAGAACTTAGATCATTATATAATACAGTAGCAACCCTCTATTGTGTGCATCAAAGG
ATAGAGATAAAAGACACCAAGGAAGCTTTAGACAAGATAGAGGAAGAGCAAAACAAAAGTAAGACCACCG
CACAGCAAGCGGCCGCTGATCTTCAGACCTGGAGGAGGAGATATGAGGGACAATTGGAGAAGTGAATTAT
ATAAATATAAAGTAGTAAAAATTGAACCATTAGGAGTAGCACCCACCAAGGCAAAGAGAAGAGTGGTGCA
GAGAGAAAAAAGAGCAGTGGGAATAGGAGCTTTGTTCCTTGGGTTCTTGGGAGCAGCAGGAAGCACTATG
GGCGCAGCGTCAATGACGCTGACGGTACAGGCCAGACAATTATTGTCTGGTATAGTGCAGCAGCAGAACA
ATTTGCTGAGGGCTATTGAGGCGCAACAGCATCTGTTGCAACTCACAGTCTGGGGCATCAAGCAGCTCCA
GGCAAGAATCCTGGCTGTGGAAAGATACCTAAAGGATCAACAGCTCCTGGGGATTTGGGGTTGCTCTGGA
AAACTCATTTGCACCACTGCTGTGCCTTGGAATGCTAGTTGGAGTAATAAATCTCTGGAACAGATTTGGA
ATCACACGACCTGGATGGAGTGGGACAGAGAAATTAACAATTACACAAGCTTAATACACTCCTTAATTGA
AGAATCGCAAAACCAGCAAGAAAAGAATGAACAAGAATTATTGGAATTAGATAAATGGGCAAGTTTGTGG
AATTGGTTTAACATAACAAATTGGCTGTGGTATATAAAATTATTCATAATGATAGTAGGAGGCTTGGTAG
GTTTAAGAATAGTTTTTGCTGTACTTTCTATAGTGAATAGAGTTAGGCAGGGATATTCACCATTATCGTT
TCAGACCCACCTCCCAACCCCGAGGGGACCCGACAGGCCCGAAGGAATAGAAGAAGAAGGTGGAGAGAGA
GACAGAGACAGATCCATTCGATTAGTGAACGGATCTCGACGGTATCGCTAGCTTTTAAAAGAAAAGGGGG
GATTGGGGGGTACAGTGCAGGGGAAAGAATAGTAGACATAATAGCAACAGACATACAAACTAAAGAATTA
CAAAAACAAATTACAAAAATTCAAAATTTTACTAGTGATTATCGGATCAACTTTGTATAGAAAAGTTGTC
TAGACGCGGTCGCGCCCCACCTGCTGCTCTCGGCCCGCAGCCCCTCGCCCCGGCCCCTGACCTGGGGCCC
CGCGCCCGAGGCGGCGGCCCCGCCCGCGCAGTCCCCGGAAGCGCGCCCCGCCGCCTCCAGTCCCCCTTCC
CCCGCCCGGCCGGGTCTAGACGGACTACGCGGCCGCCCCTCCCCCCCGAGGCCCGCGGCGCGCGCACACC
GGGATCCCGCCGCTGCTCCGGCCGCCGCCGCCCCTCCCCCGCGCCCACCCGCCCCGGGGCCTCGTGCTGG
GGTCCCCGCCCCGCCGCCTACGCAGCCGGAGGCCGCCGCCTCTGGGCGTCCAGCCTGCTTCTGTCCGCTT
CGGCTCCGGAGGGGGCGGGGGGGGGTTAACAGCGCGTGGGGGCGGGGAGAAGAGGCGAAAGTCGACGGCG
GTGCCGGGCGCGCGCACGTGCGTGGTTACGTGCGTGCGTGCAAGTTTGTACAAAAAAGCAGGCTGCCACC
ATGGTGAGCAAGGGCGAGGAGGACAACATGGCCATCATCAAGGAGTTCATGAGGTTCAAGGTGCACATGG
AGGGCAGCGTGAACGGCCACGAGTTCGAGATCGAGGGCGAGGGCGAGGGCAGGCCCTACGAGGGCACCCA
GACCGCCAAGCTGAAGGTGACCAAGGGCGGCCCCCTGCCCTTCGCCTGGGACATCCTGAGCCCCCAGTTC
ATGTACGGCAGCAAGGCCTACGTGAAGCACCCCGCCGACATCCCCGACTACCTGAAGCTGAGCTTCCCCG
AGGGCTTCAACTGGGAGAGGGTGATGAACTTCGAGGACGGCGGCGTGGTGACCGTGACCCAGGACAGCAG
CCTGCAGGACGGCGAGTTCATCTACAAGGTGAAGCTGAGGGGCACCAACTTCCCCAGCGACGGCCCCGTG
ATGCAGTGCAGGACCATGGGCTGGGAGGCCAGCACCGAGAGGATGTACCCCGAGGACGGCGCCCTGAAGG
GCGAGATCAAGCAGAGGCTGAAGCTGAAGGACGGCGGCCACTACGACGCCGAGGTGAAGACCACCTACAA
GGCCAAGAAGCCCGTGCAGCTGCCCGGCGCCTACAACGTGGACATCAAGCTGGACATCCTGAGCCACAAC
GAGGACTACACCATCGTGGAGCAGTACGAGAGGGCCGAGGGCAGGCACAGCACCGGCGGCATGGACGAGC
TGTACAAGCTCAGATCTCGAGCTGATCCAAAAAAGAAGAGAAAGGTAGATCCAAAAAAGAAGAGAAAGGT
AGATCCAAAAAAGAAGAGAAAGGTAGGATCCACCGGATCTAGCCATGGCTTCCCGCCGGAGGTGGAGGAG
CAGGATGATGGCACGCTGCCCATGTCTTGTGCCCAGGAGAGCGGGATGGACCGTCACCCTGCAGCCTGTG
CTTCTGCTAGGATCAATGTGTAGACCCAGCTTTCTTGTACAAAGTGGTGATAATCGAATTCCGATAATCA
ACCTCTGGATTACAAAATTTGTGAAAGATTGACTGGTATTCTTAACTATGTTGCTCCTTTTACGCTATGT
GGATACGCTGCTTTAATGCCTTTGTATCATGCTATTGCTTCCCGTATGGCTTTCATTTTCTCCTCCTTGT
ATAAATCCTGGTTGCTGTCTCTTTATGAGGAGTTGTGGCCCGTTGTCAGGCAACGTGGCGTGGTGTGCAC
TGTGTTTGCTGACGCAACCCCCACTGGTTGGGGCATTGCCACCACCTGTCAGCTCCTTTCCGGGACTTTC
GCTTTCCCCCTCCCTATTGCCACGGCGGAACTCATCGCCGCCTGCCTTGCCCGCTGCTGGACAGGGGCTC
GGCTGTTGGGCACTGACAATTCCGTGGTGTTGTCGGGGAAGCTGACGTCCTTTCCATGGCTGCTCGCCTG
TGTTGCCACCTGGATTCTGCGCGGGACGTCCTTCTGCTACGTCCCTTCGGCCCTCAATCCAGCGGACCTT
CCTTCCCGCGGCCTGCTGCCGGCTCTGCGGCCTCTTCCGCGTCTTCGCCTTCGCCCTCAGACGAGTCGGA
TCTCCCTTTGGGCCGCCTCCCCGCATCGGGAATTCCCGCGGTTCGAATTCTACCGGGTAGGGGAGGCGCT
TTTCCCAAGGCAGTCTGGAGCATGCGCTTTAGCAGCCCCGCTGGGCACTTGGCGCTACACAAGTGGCCTC
TGGCCTCGCACACATTCCACATCCACCGGTAGGCGCCAACCGGCTCCGTTCTTTGGTGGCCCCTTCGCGC
CACCTTCTACTCCTCCCCTAGTCAGGAAGTTCCCCCCCGCCCCGCAGCTCGCGTCGTGCAGGACGTGACA
AATGGAAGTAGCACGTCTCACTAGTCTCGTGCAGATGGACAGCACCGCTGAGCAATGGAAGCGGGTAGGC
CTTTGGGGCAGCGGCCAATAGCAGCTTTGCTCCTTCGCTTTCTGGGCTCAGAGGCTGGGAAGGGGTGGGT
CCGGGGGCGGGCTCAGGGGCGGGCTCAGGGGCGGGGCGGGCGCCCGAAGGTCCTCCGGAGGCCCGGCATT
CTGCACGCTTCAAAAGCGCACGTCTGCCGCGCTGTTCTCCTCTTCCTCATCTCCGGGCCTTTCGACCTCA
CGTGGCCACCATGACCGAGTACAAGCCCACGGTGCGCCTCGCCACCCGCGACGACGTCCCCAGGGCCGTA
CGCACCCTCGCCGCCGCGTTCGCCGACTACCCCGCCACGCGCCACACCGTCGATCCGGACCGCCACATCG
AGCGGGTCACCGAGCTGCAAGAACTCTTCCTCACGCGCGTCGGGCTCGACATCGGCAAGGTGTGGGTCGC
GGACGACGGCGCCGCGGTGGCGGTCTGGACCACGCCGGAGAGCGTCGAAGCGGGGGCGGTGTTCGCCGAG
ATCGGCCCGCGCATGGCCGAGTTGAGCGGTTCCCGGCTGGCCGCGCAGCAACAGATGGAAGGCCTCCTGG
CGCCGCACCGGCCCAAGGAGCCCGCGTGGTTCCTGGCCACCGTCGGCGTCTCGCCCGACCACCAGGGCAA
GGGTCTGGGCAGCGCCGTCGTGCTCCCCGGAGTGGAGGCGGCCGAGCGCGCCGGGGTGCCCGCCTTCCTG
GAGACCTCCGCGCCCCGCAACCTCCCCTTCTACGAGCGGCTCGGCTTCACCGTCACCGCCGACGTCGAGG
TGCCCGAAGGACCGCGCACCTGGTGCATGACCCGCAAGCCCGGTGCCTGAGGTACCTTTAAGACCAATGA
CTTACAAGGCAGCTGTAGATCTTAGCCACTTTTTAAAAGAAAAGGGGGGACTGGAAGGGCTAATTCACTC
CCAACGAAGACAAGATCTGCTTTTTGCTTGTACTGGGTCTCTCTGGTTAGACCAGATCTGAGCCTGGGAG
CTCTCTGGCTAACTAGGGAACCCACTGCTTAAGCCTCAATAAAGCTTGCCTTGAGTGCTTCAAGTAGTGT
GTGCCCGTCTGTTGTGTGACTCTGGTAACTAGAGATCCCTCAGACCCTTTTAGTCAGTGTGGAAAATCTC
TAGCAGTAGTAGTTCATGTCATCTTATTATTCAGTATTTATAACTTGCAAAGAAATGAATATCAGAGAGT
GAGAGGAACTTGTTTATTGCAGCTTATAATGGTTACAAATAAAGCAATAGCATCACAAATTTCACAAATA
AAGCATTTTTTTCACTGCATTCTAGTTGTGGTTTGTCCAAACTCATCAATGTATCTTATCATGTCTGGCT
CTAGCTATCCCGCCCCTAACTCCGCCCATCCCGCCCCTAACTCCGCCCAGTTCCGCCCATTCTCCGCCCC
ATGGCTGACTAATTTTTTTTATTTATGCAGAGGCCGAGGCCGCCTCGGCCTCTGAGCTATTCCAGAAGTA
GTGAGGAGGCTTTTTTGGAGGCCTAGGGACGTACCCAATTCGCCCTATAGTGAGTCGTATTACGCGCGCT
CACTGGCCGTCGTTTTACAACGTCGTGACTGGGAAAACCCTGGCGTTACCCAACTTAATCGCCTTGCAGC
ACATCCCCCTTTCGCCAGCTGGCGTAATAGCGAAGAGGCCCGCACCGATCGCCCTTCCCAACAGTTGCGC
AGCCTGAATGGCGAATGGG
[124 nt withheld, positions 6040-6163]
C
[91 nt withheld, positions 6165-6255]
A
[49 nt withheld, positions 6257-6305]
CCTTTGACGTTGGAGTCCACGTTCTTT
[37 nt withheld, positions 6333-6369]
ACCCTATCTCGGTCTATTCTTTTGATTTATAAGGGATTTTGCCGATTTCGGCCTATTGGTTAAAAAATGA
GCTGATTTAACAAAAATTTAACGCGAATTTTAACAAAATATTAACGCTTACAATTTAGGTGGCACTTTTC
GGGGAAATGTGCGCGGAACCCCTATTTGTTTATTTTTCTAAATACATTCAAATATGTATCCGCTCATGAG
ACAATAACCCTGATAAATGCTTCAATAATATTGAAAAAGGAAGAGTATGAGTATTCAACATTTCCGTGTC
GCCCTTATTCCCTTTTTTGCGGCATTTTGCCTTCCTGTTTTTGCTCACCCAGAAACGCTGGTGAAAGTAA
AAGATGCTGAAGATCAGTTGGGTGCACGAGTGGGTTACATCGAACTGGATCTCAACAGCGGTAAGATCCT
TGAGAGTTTTCGCCCCGAAGAACGTTTTCCAATGATGAGCACTTTTAAAGTTCTGCTATGTGGCGCGGTA
TTATCCCGTATTGACGCCGGGCAAGAGCAACTCGGTCGCCGCATACACTATTCTCAGAATGACTTGGTTG
AGTACTCACCAGTCACAGAAAAGCATCTTACGGATGGCATGACAGTAAGAGAATTATGCAGTGCTGCCAT
AACCATGAGTGATAACACTGCGGCCAACTTACTTCTGACAACGATCGGAGGACCGAAGGAGCTAACCGCT
TTTTTGCACAACATGGGGGATCATGTAACTCGCCTTGATCGTTGGGAACCGGAGCTGAATGAAGCCATAC
CAAACGACGAGCGTGACACCACGATGCCTGTAGCAATGGCAACAACGTTGCGCAAACTATTAACTGGCGA
ACTACTTACTCTAGCTTCCCGGCAACAATTAATAGACTGGATGGAGGCGGATAAAGTTGCAGGACCACTT
CTGCGCTCGGCCCTTCCGGCTGGCTGGTTTATTGCTGATAAATCTGGAGCCGGTGAGCGTGGGTCTCGCG
GTATCATTGCAGCACTGGGGCCAGATGGTAAGCCCTCCCGTATCGTAGTTATCTACACGACGGGGAGTCA
GGCAACTATGGATGAACGAAATAGACAGATCGCTGAGATAGGTGCCTCACTGATTAAGCATTGGTAACTG
TCAGACCAAGTTTACTCATATATACTTTAGATTGATTTAAAACTTCATTTTTAATTTAAAAGGATCTAGG
TGAAGATCCTTTTTGATAATCTCATGACCAAAATCCCTTAACGTGAGTTTTCGTTCCACTGAGCGTCAGA
CCCCGTAGAAAAGATCAAAGGATCTTCTTGAGATCCTTTTTTTCTGCGCGTAATCTGCTGCTTGCAAACA
AAAAAACCACCGCTACCAGCGGTGGTTTGTTTGCCGGATCAAGAGCTACCAACTCTTTTTCCGAAGGTAA
CTGGCTTCAGCAGAGCGCAGATACCAAATACTGTTCTTCTAGTGTAGCCGTAGTTAGGCCACCACTTCAA
GAACTCTGTAGCACCGCCTACATACCTCGCTCTGCTAATCCTGTTACCAGTGGCTGCTGCCAGTGGCGAT
AAGTCGTGTCTTACCGGGTTGGACTCAAGACGATAGTTACCGGATAAGGCGCAGCGGTCGGGCTGAACGG
GGGGTTCGTGCACACAGCCCAGCTTGGAGCGAACGACCTACACCGAACTGAGATACCTACAGCGTGAGCT
ATGAGAAAGCGCCACGCTTCCCGAAGAGAGAAAGGCGGACAGGTATCCGGTAAGCGGCAGGGTCGGAACA
GGAGAGCGCACGAGGGAGCTTCCAGGGGGAAACGCCTGGTATCTTTATAGTCCTGTCGGGTTTCGCCACC
TCTGACTTGAGCGTCGATTTTTGTGATGCTCGTCAGGGGGGCGGAGCCTATGGAAAAACGCCAGCAACGC
GGCCTTTTTACGGTTCCTGGCCTTTTGCTGGCCTTTTGCTCACATGTTCTTTCCTGCGTTATCCCCTGAT
TCTGTGGATAACCGTATTACCGCCTTTGAGTGAGCTGATACCGCTCGCCGCAGCCGAACGACCGAGCGCA
GCGAGTCAGTGAGCGAGGAAGCGGAAGAGCGCCCAATACGCAAACCGCCTCTCCCCGCGCGTTGGCCGAT
TCATTAATGCAGCTGGCACGACAGGTTTCCCGACTGGAAAGCGGGCAGTGAGCGCAACGCAATTAATGTG
AGTTAGCTCACTCATTAGGCACCCCAGGCTTTACACTTTATGCTTCCGGCTCGTATGTTGTGTGGAATTG
TGAGCGGATAACAATTTCACACAGGAAACAGCTATGACCATGATTACGCCAAGCGCGCAATTAACCCTCA
CTAAAGGGAACAAAAGCTGGAGCTGCAAGCTT
