>Addgene plasmid #213771 | pLV-HKGT3_mCherry2-NLS-PEST_Puro | depositor partial sequence | sequence record 416890 | HKGT3
TCTAGACGCGGTCGCGCCCCACCTGCTGCTCTCGGCCCGCAGCCCCTCGCCCCGGCCCCTGACCTGGGGC
CCCGCGCCCGAGGCGGCGGCCCCGCCCGCGCAGTCCCCGGAAGCGCGCCCCGCCGCCTCCAGTCCCCCTT
CCCCCGCCCGGCCGGGTCTAGACGGACTACGCGGCCGCCCCTCCCCCCCGAGGCCCGCGGCGCGCGCACA
CCGGGATCCCGCCGCTGCTCCGGCCGCCGCCGCCCCTCCCCCGCGCCCACCCGCCCCGGGGCCTCGTGCT
GGGGTCCCCGCCCCGCCGCCTACGCAGCCGGAGGCCGCCGCCTCTGGGCGTCCAGCCTGCTTCTGTCCGC
TTCGGCTCCGGAGGGGGCGGGGGGGGGTTAACAGCGCGTGGGGGCGGGGAGAAGAGGCGAAAGTCGACGG
CGGTGCCGGGCGCGCGCACGTGCGTGGTTACGTGCGTGCGTG
